>Addgene plasmid #136897 | pRRL-mU6-GFPGO-IRES-mScarletI-PGK-Neo | addgene full sequence | sequence record 271361 | Addgene NGS Result
TTAATGTAGTCTTATGCAATACTCTTGTAGTCTTGCAACATGGTAACGATGAGTTAGCAACATGCCTTAC
AAGGAGAGAAAAAGCACCGTGCATGCCGATTGGTGGAAGTAAGGTGGTACGATCGTGCCTTATTAGGAAG
GCAACAGACGGGTCTGACATGGATTGGACGAACCACTGAATTGCCGCATTGCAGAGATATTGTATTTAAG
TGCCTAGCTCGATACATAAACGGGTCTCTCTGGTTAGACCAGATCTGAGCCTGGGAGCTCTCTGGCTAAC
TAGGGAACCCACTGCTTAAGCCTCAATAAAGCTTGCCTTGAGTGCTTCAAGTAGTGTGTGCCCGTCTGTT
GTGTGACTCTGGTAACTAGAGATCCCTCAGACCCTTTTAGTCAGTGTGGAAAATCTCTAGCAGTGGCGCC
CGAACAGGGACTTGAAAGCGAAAGGGAAACCAGAGGAGCTCTCTCGACGCAGGACTCGGCTTGCTGAAGC
GCGCACGGCAAGAGGCGAGGGGCGGCGACTGGTGAGTACGCCAAAAATTTTGACTAGCGGAGGCTAGAAG
GAGAGAGATGGGTGCGAGAGCGTCAGTATTAAGCGGGGGAGAATTAGATCGCGATGGGAAAAAATTCGGT
TAAGGCCAGGGGGAAAGAAAAAATATAAATTAAAACATATAGTATGGGCAAGCAGGGAGCTAGAACGATT
CGCAGTTAATCCTGGCCTGTTAGAAACATCAGAAGGCTGTAGACAAATACTGGGACAGCTACAACCATCC
CTTCAGACAGGATCAGAAGAACTTAGATCATTATATAATACAGTAGCAACCCTCTATTGTGTGCATCAAA
GGATAGAGATAAAAGACACCAAGGAAGCTTTAGACAAGATAGAGGAAGAGCAAAACAAAAGTAAGACCAC
CGCACAGCAAGCGGCCGCTGATCTTCAGACCTGGAGGAGGAGATATGAGGGACAATTGGAGAAGTGAATT
ATATAAATATAAAGTAGTAAAAATTGAACCATTAGGAGTAGCACCCACCAAGGCAAAGAGAAGAGTGGTG
CAGAGAGAAAAAAGAGCAGTGGGAATAGGAGCTTTGTTCCTTGGGTTCTTGGGAGCAGCAGGAAGCACTA
TGGGCGCAGCGTCAATGACGCTGACGGTACAGGCCAGACAATTATTGTCTGGTATAGTGCAGCAGCAGAA
CAATTTGCTGAGGGCTATTGAGGCGCAACAGCATCTGTTGCAACTCACAGTCTGGGGCATCAAGCAGCTC
CAGGCAAGAATCCTGGCTGTGGAAAGATACCTAAAGGATCAACAGCTCCTGGGGATTTGGGGTTGCTCTG
GAAAACTCATTTGCACCACTGCTGTGCCTTGGAATGCTAGTTGGAGTAATAAATCTCTGGAACAGATTTG
GAATCACACGACCTGGATGGAGTGGGACAGAGAAATTAACAATTACACAAGCTTAATACACTCCTTAATT
GAAGAATCGCAAAACCAGCAAGAAAAGAATGAACAAGAATTATTGGAATTAGATAAATGGGCAAGTTTGT
GGAATTGGTTTAACATAACAAATTGGCTGTGGTATATAAAATTATTCATAATGATAGTAGGAGGCTTGGT
AGGTTTAAGAATAGTTTTTGCTGTACTTTCTATAGTGAATAGAGTTAGGCAGGGATATTCACCATTATCG
TTTCAGACCCACCTCCCAACCCCGAGGGGACCCGACAGGCCCGAAGGAATAGAAGAAGAAGGTGGAGAGA
GAGACAGAGACAGATCCATTCGATTAGTGAACGGATCTCGACGGTATCGGTTAACTTTTAAAAGAAAAGG
GGGGATTGGGGGGTACAGTGCAGGGGAAAGAATAGTAGACATAATAGCAACAGACATACAAACTAAAGAA
TTACAAAAACAAATTACAAAAATTCAAAATTTTATCGATCACGAGACTAGCCTCGATCGCAATTCTGCAG
ACAAATGGCTCTAGATCTAGAGATCCGACGCCGCCATCTCTAGGCCCGCGCCGGCCCCCTCGCACAGACT
TGTGGGAGAAGCTCGGCTACTCCCCTGCCCCGGTTAATTTGCATATAATATTTCCTAGTAACTATAGAGG
CTTAATGTGCGATAAAAGACAGATAATCTGTTCTTTTTAATACTAGCTACATTTTACATGATAGGCTTGG
ATTTCTATAAGAGATACAAATACTAAATTATTATTTTAAAAAACAGCACAAAAGGAAACTCACCCTAACT
GTAAAGTAATTGTGTGTTTTGAGACTATAAATATGCATGCGAGAAAAGCCTTGTTTGACGACGGTGAGCA
AGGGCGGTTTAAGAGCTATGCTGGAAACAGCATAGCAAGTTTAAATAAGGCTAGTCCGTTATCAACTTGA
AAAAGTGGCACCGAGTCGGTGCTTTTTTGTTTTAAGTCTCGAGATCGAGGGCTAGCGACTAGCTGCAGTA
ACGCCATTTTGCAAGGCATGGAAAAATACCAAACCAAGAATAGAGAAGTTCAGATCAAGGGCGGGTACAT
GAAAATAGCTAACGTTGGGCCAAACAGGATATCTGCGGTGAGCAGTTTCGGCCCCGGCCCGGGGCCAAGA
ACAGATGGTCACCGCAGTTTCGGCCCCGGCCCGAGGCCAAGAACAGATGGTCCCCAGATATGGCCCAACC
CTCAGCAGTTTCTTAAGACCCATCAGATGTTTCCAGGCTCCCCCAAGGACCTGAAATGACCCTGCGCCTT
ATTTGAATTAACCAATCAGCCTGCTTCTCGCTTCTGTTCGCGCGCTTCTGCTTCCCGAGCTCTATAAAAG
AGCTCACAACCCCTCACTCGGCGCGCCAGTCCTCCGACAGAATTCGCGACGACGGTGAGCAAGGGCGAGG
AGCTCTTCACCGGGGTGGTGCCCATCCTCGTCGAGCTCGACGGCGACGTAAACGGCCACAAGTTCAGCGT
GTCCGGCGAGGGCGAGGGCGATGCCACCTACGGCAAGCTGACCCTGAAGTTCATCTGCACCACCGGCAAG
CTGCCCGTGCCCTGGCCCACCCTCGTGACCACCCTGACCTACGGCGTGCAGTGCTTCAGCCGCTACCCCG
ACCACATGAAGCAGCACGACTTCTTCAAGTCCGCCATGCCCGAAGGCTACGTCCAGGAGCGCACCATCTT
CTTCAAGGACGACGGCAACTACAAGACCCGCGCCGAGGTGAAGTTCGAGGGCGACACCCTGGTGAACCGC
ATCGAGCTGAAGGGCATCGACTTCAAGGAGGACGGCAACATCCTGGGGCACAAGCTGGAGTACAACTACA
ACAGCCACAACGTCTATATCATGGCCGACAAGCAGAAGAACGGCATCAAGGTGAACTTCAAGATCCGCCA
CAACATCGAGGACGGCAGCGTGCAGCTCGCCGACCACTACCAGCAGAACACCCCCATCGGCGACGGCCCC
GTGCTGCTGCCCGACAACCACTACCTGAGCACACAGTCCGCTCTGAGCAAAGACCCTAACGAGAAGCGCG
ATCACATGGTCCTGCTGGAGTTCGTGACCGCCGCCGGGATCACTCTCGGCATGGACGAGCTGTACAAGTA
ATGACGTCTCCCCGGGTAATCCGGACTCGACCTGCAGCCAAGCTTATCACGCGTTGAGAACTTCAGGGTG
AGTTTGGGCCCCCCCCTAACGTTACTGGCCGAAGCCGCTTGGAATAAGGCCGGTGTGCGTTTGTCTATAT
GTTATTTTCCACCATATTGCCGTCTTTTGGCAATGTGAGGGCCCGGAAACCTGGCCCTGTCTTCTTGACG
AGCATTCCTAGGGGTCTTTCCCCTCTCGCCAAAGGAATGCAAGGTCTGTTGAATGTCGTGAAGGAAGCAG
TTCCTCTGGAAGCTTCTTGAAGACAAACAACGTCTGTAGCGACCCTTTGCAGGCAGCGGAACCCCCCACC
TGGCGACAGGTGCCTCTGCGGCCAAAAGCCACGTGTATAAGATACACCTGCAAAGGCGGCACAACCCCAG
TGCCACGTTGTGAGTTGGATAGTTGTGGAAAGAGTCAAATGGCTCTCCTCAAGCGTATTCAACAAGGGGC
TGAAGGATGCCCAGAAGGTACCCCATTGTATGGGATCTGATCTGGGGCCTCGGTGCACATGCTTTACATG
TGTTTAGTCGAGGTTAAAAAAACGTCTAGGCCCCCCGAACCACGGGGACGTGGTTTTCCTTTGAAAAACA
CGATGATAATATGGCCACAACCATGGGCAGCGACCCAAAGAAGAAGCGGAAAGTGGACCCCAAGAAAAAG
AGAAAGGTGGACCCCAAAAAGAAGCGGAAGGTGGGCAGCCCCGTGGCCACAATGGTGAGCAAGGGCGAGG
CCGTGATCAAGGAGTTCATGAGGTTCAAGGTGCACATGGAGGGCTCCATGAACGGTCACGAGTTCGAAAT
CGAGGGCGAAGGCGAGGGCAGGCCCTACGAGGGCACCCAGACCGCCAAGCTGAAGGTGACAAAGGGCGGC
CCCCTGCCCTTCTCCTGGGACATCCTGTCCCCTCAGTTCATGTACGGCTCCAGGGCCTTCATCAAGCACC
CCGCCGACATCCCCGACTACTACAAGCAGTCCTTCCCCGAGGGCTTCAAGTGGGAGAGGGTGATGAACTT
CGAGGACGGCGGCGCCGTGACCGTGACCCAGGACACCTCCCTGGAGGACGGCACCCTGATCTACAAGGTG
AAGCTGAGGGGCACCAACTTCCCTCCTGACGGCCCCGTGATGCAGAAGAAGACAATGGGCTGGGAGGCCT
CCACCGAGAGGCTGTACCCCGAGGACGGCGTGCTGAAGGGCGACATCAAGATGGCCCTGAGGCTGAAGGA
CGGCGGCAGATACCTGGCCGACTTCAAGACCACCTACAAGGCCAAGAAGCCCGTGCAGATGCCCGGCGCC
TACAACGTGGACAGGAAGCTGGACATCACCTCCCACAACGAGGACTACACCGTGGTGGAGCAGTACGAGA
GGTCCGAGGGCAGGCACTCCACCGGCGGCATGGACGAGCTGTATAAGTGAGGCGCTTTTCCCAAGGCAGT
CTGGAGCATGCGCTTTAGCAGCCCCGCTGGGCACTTGGCGCTACACAAGTGGCCTCTGGCCTCGCACACA
TTCCACATCCACCGGTAGGCGCCAACCGGCTCCGTTCTTTGGTGGCCCCTTCGCGCCACCTTCTACTCCT
CCCCTAGTCAGGAAGTTCCCCCCCGCCCCGCAGCTCGCGTCGTGCAGGACGTGACAAATGGAAGTAGCAC
CTCACACTAGTCTCGTGCAGATGGACAGCACCGCTGAGCAATGGAAGCGGGTAGGCCTTTGGGGCAGCGG
CCAATAGCAGCTTTGCTCCTTCGCTTTCTGGGCTCAGAGGCTGGGAAGGGGTGGGTCCGGGGGCGGGCTC
AGGGGCGGGCTCAGGGGCGGGGCGGGCGCCCGAAGGTCCTCCGGAGGCCCGGCATTCTGCACGCTTCAAA
AGCGCACGTCTGCCGCGCTGTTCTCCTCTTCCTCATCTCCGGGCCTTTCGACCTGCAGCCAATATGGGAT
CGGCCATTGAACAAGATGGATTGCACGCAGGTTCTCCGGCCGCTTGGGTGGAGAGGCTATTCGGCTATGA
CTGGGCACAACAGACAATCGGCTGCTCTGATGCCGCCGTGTTCCGGCTGTCAGCGCAGGGGCGCCCGGTT
CTTTTTGTCAAGACCGACCTGTCCGGTGCCCTGAATGAACTGCAGGACGAGGCAGCGCGGCTATCGTGGC
TGGCCACGACGGGCGTTCCTTGCGCAGCTGTGCTCGACGTTGTCACTGAAGCGGGAAGGGACTGGCTGCT
ATTGGGCGAAGTGCCGGGGCAGGATCTCCTGTCATCTCACCTTGCTCCTGCCGAGAAAGTATCCATCATG
GCTGATGCAATGCGGCGGCTGCATACGCTTGATCCGGCTACCTGCCCATTCGACCACCAAGCGAAACATC
GCATCGAGCGAGCACGTACTCGGATGGAAGCCGGTCTTGTCGATCAGGATGATCTGGACGAAGAGCATCA
GGGGCTCGCGCCAGCCGAACTGTTCGCCAGGCTCAAGGCGCGCATGCCCGACGGCGAGGATCTCGTCGTG
ACCCATGGCGATGCCTGCTTGCCGAATATCATGGTGGAAAATGGCCGCTTTTCTGGATTCATCGACTGTG
GCCGGCTGGGTGTGGCGGACCGCTATCAGGACATAGCGTTGGCTACCCGTGATATTGCTGAAGAGCTTGG
CGGCGAATGGGCTGACCGCTTCCTCGTGCTTTACGGTATCGCCGCTCCCGATTCGCAGCGCATCGCCTTC
TATCGCCTTCTTGACGAGTTCTTCTGAGGGGATCCGTCGACTTCGAAACGCGTCTGGAACAATCAACCTC
TGGATTACAAAATTTGTGAAAGATTGACTGGTATTCTTAACTATGTTGCTCCTTTTACGCTATGTGGATA
CGCTGCTTTAATGCCTTTGTATCATGCTATTGCTTCCCGTATGGCTTTCATTTTCTCCTCCTTGTATAAA
TCCTGGTTGCTGTCTCTTTATGAGGAGTTGTGGCCCGTTGTCAGGCAACGTGGCGTGGTGTGCACTGTGT
TTGCTGACGCAACCCCCACTGGTTGGGGCATTGCCACCACCTGTCAGCTCCTTTCCGGGACTTTCGCTTT
CCCCCTCCCTATTGCCACGGCGGAACTCATCGCCGCCTGCCTTGCCCGCTGCTGGACAGGGGCTCGGCTG
TTGGGCACTGACAATTCCGTGGTGTTGTCGGGGAAGCTGACGTCCTTTCCATGGCTGCTCGCCTGTGTTG
CCACCTGGATTCTGCGCGGGACGTCCTTCTGCTACGTCCCTTCGGCCCTCAATCCAGCGGACCTTCCTTC
CCGCGGCCTGCTGCCGGCTCTGCGGCCTCTTCCGCGTCTTCGCCTTCGCCCTCAGACGAGTCGGATCTCC
CTTTGGGCCGCCTCCCCGCCTGGAATTAATTCTGCAGTCGAGACCTAGAAAAACATGGAGCAATCACAAG
TAGCAATACAGCAGCTACCAATGCTGATTGTGCCTGGCTAGAAGCACAAGAGGAGGAGGAGGTGGGTTTT
CCAGTCACACCTCAGGTACCTTTAAGACCAATGACTTACAAGGCAGCTGTAGATCTTAGCCACTTTTTAA
AAGAAAAGGGGGGACTGGAAGGGCTAATTCACTCCCAACGAAGACAAGATCTGCTTTTTGCTTGTACTGG
GTCTCTCTGGTTAGACCAGATCTGAGCCTGGGAGCTCTCTGGCTAACTAGGGAACCCACTGCTTAAGCCT
CAATAAAGCTTGCCTTGAGTGCTTCAAGTAGTGTGTGCCCGTCTGTTGTGTGACTCTGGTAACTAGAGAT
CCCTCAGACCCTTTTAGTCAGTGTGGAAAATCTCTAGCAGTAGTAGTTCATGTCATCTTATTATTCAGTA
TTTATAACTTGCAAAGAAATGAATATCAGAGAGTGAGAGGAACTTGTTTATTGCAGCTTATAATGGTTAC
AAATAAAGCAATAGCATCACAAATTTCACAAATAAAGCATTTTTTTCACTGCATTCTAGTTGTGGTTTGT
CCAAACTCATCAATGTATCTTATCATGTCTGGCTCTAGCTATCCCGCCCCTAACTCCGCCCATCCCGCCC
CTAACTCCGCCCAGTTCCGCCCATTCTCCGCCCCATGGCTGACTAATTTTTTTTATTTATGCAGAGGCCG
AGGCCGCCTCGGCCTCTGAGCTATTCCAGAAGTAGTGAGGAGGCTTTTTTGGAGGCCTAGGGACGTACCC
AATTCGCCCTATAGTGAGTCGTATTACGCGCGCTCACTGGCCGTCGTTTTACAACGTCGTGACTGGGAAA
ACCCTGGCGTTACCCAACTTAATCGCCTTGCAGCACATCCCCCTTTCGCCAGCTGGCGTAATAGCGAAGA
GGCCCGCACCGATCGCCCTTCCCAACAGTTGCGCAGCCTGAATGGCGAATGGG
[124 nt withheld, positions 7964-8087]
C
[91 nt withheld, positions 8089-8179]
A
[49 nt withheld, positions 8181-8229]
CCTTTGACGTTGGAGTCCACGTTCTTT
[37 nt withheld, positions 8257-8293]
ACCCTATCTCGGTCTATTCTTTTGATTTATAAGGGATTTTGCCGATTTCGGCCTATTGGTTAAAAAATGA
GCTGATTTAACAAAAATTTAACGCGAATTTTAACAAAATATTAACGCTTACAATTTAGGTGGCACTTTTC
GGGGAAATGTGCGCGGAACCCCTATTTGTTTATTTTTCTAAATACATTCAAATATGTATCCGCTCATGAG
ACAATAACCCTGATAAATGCTTCAATAATATTGAAAAAGGAAGAGTATGAGTATTCAACATTTCCGTGTC
GCCCTTATTCCCTTTTTTGCGGCATTTTGCCTTCCTGTTTTTGCTCACCCAGAAACGCTGGTGAAAGTAA
AAGATGCTGAAGATCAGTTGGGTGCACGAGTGGGTTACATCGAACTGGATCTCAACAGCGGTAAGATCCT
TGAGAGTTTTCGCCCCGAAGAACGTTTTCCAATGATGAGCACTTTTAAAGTTCTGCTATGTGGCGCGGTA
TTATCCCGTATTGACGCCGGGCAAGAGCAACTCGGTCGCCGCATACACTATTCTCAGAATGACTTGGTTG
AGTACTCACCAGTCACAGAAAAGCATCTTACGGATGGCATGACAGTAAGAGAATTATGCAGTGCTGCCAT
AACCATGAGTGATAACACTGCGGCCAACTTACTTCTGACAACGATCGGAGGACCGAAGGAGCTAACCGCT
TTTTTGCACAACATGGGGGATCATGTAACTCGCCTTGATCGTTGGGAACCGGAGCTGAATGAAGCCATAC
CAAACGACGAGCGTGACACCACGATGCCTGTAGCAATGGCAACAACGTTGCGCAAACTATTAACTGGCGA
ACTACTTACTCTAGCTTCCCGGCAACAATTAATAGACTGGATGGAGGCGGATAAAGTTGCAGGACCACTT
CTGCGCTCGGCCCTTCCGGCTGGCTGGTTTATTGCTGATAAATCTGGAGCCGGTGAGCGTGGGTCTCGCG
GTATCATTGCAGCACTGGGGCCAGATGGTAAGCCCTCCCGTATCGTAGTTATCTACACGACGGGGAGTCA
GGCAACTATGGATGAACGAAATAGACAGATCGCTGAGATAGGTGCCTCACTGATTAAGCATTGGTAACTG
TCAGACCAAGTTTACTCATATATACTTTAGATTGATTTAAAACTTCATTTTTAATTTAAAAGGATCTAGG
TGAAGATCCTTTTTGATAATCTCATGACCAAAATCCCTTAACGTGAGTTTTCGTTCCACTGAGCGTCAGA
CCCCGTAGAAAAGATCAAAGGATCTTCTTGAGATCCTTTTTTTCTGCGCGTAATCTGCTGCTTGCAAACA
AAAAAACCACCGCTACCAGCGGTGGTTTGTTTGCCGGATCAAGAGCTACCAACTCTTTTTCCGAAGGTAA
CTGGCTTCAGCAGAGCGCAGATACCAAATACTGTTCTTCTAGTGTAGCCGTAGTTAGGCCACCACTTCAA
GAACTCTGTAGCACCGCCTACATACCTCGCTCTGCTAATCCTGTTACCAGTGGCTGCTGCCAGTGGCGAT
AAGTCGTGTCTTACCGGGTTGGACTCAAGACGATAGTTACCGGATAAGGCGCAGCGGTCGGGCTGAACGG
GGGGTTCGTGCACACAGCCCAGCTTGGAGCGAACGACCTACACCGAACTGAGATACCTACAGCGTGAGCT
ATGAGAAAGCGCCACGCTTCCCGAAGGGAGAAAGGCGGACAGGTATCCGGTAAGCGGCAGGGTCGGAACA
GGAGAGCGCACGAGGGAGCTTCCAGGGGGAAACGCCTGGTATCTTTATAGTCCTGTCGGGTTTCGCCACC
TCTGACTTGAGCGTCGATTTTTGTGATGCTCGTCAGGGGGGCGGAGCCTATGGAAAAACGCCAGCAACGC
GGCCTTTTTACGGTTCCTGGCCTTTTGCTGGCCTTTTGCTCACATGTTCTTTCCTGCGTTATCCCCTGAT
TCTGTGGATAACCGTATTACCGCCTTTGAGTGAGCTGATACCGCTCGCCGCAGCCGAACGACCGAGCGCA
GCGAGTCAGTGAGCGAGGAAGCGGAAGAGCGCCCAATACGCAAACCGCCTCTCCCCGCGCGTTGGCCGAT
TCATTAATGCAGCTGGCACGACAGGTTTCCCGACTGGAAAGCGGGCAGTGAGCGCAACGCAATTAATGTG
AGTTAGCTCACTCATTAGGCACCCCAGGCTTTACACTTTATGCTTCCGGCTCGTATGTTGTGTGGAATTG
TGAGCGGATAACAATTTCACACAGGAAACAGCTATGACCATGATTACGCCAAGCGCGCAATTAACCCTCA
CTAAAGGGAACAAAAGCTGGAGCTGCAAGC
Features (pLannotate 1.2.2; 31 found; start..end, strand, type, name):
      5..231     +  promoter       RSV promoter: Rous sarcoma virus enhancer/promoter
    232..412     +  LTR            5' LTR (truncated): truncated 5' long terminal repeat (LTR) from HIV-1
    459..584     +  misc_feature   HIV-1 Ψ: packaging signal of human immunodeficiency virus type 1
    568..931     +  CDS            HIV-1 gag (fragment): gag protein from human immunodeficiency virus 1; gag
   1077..1310    +  misc_feature   RRE: The Rev response element (RRE) of HIV-1 allows for Rev-dependent mRNA export from the nucleus to the cytoplasm.
   1687..1787    +  CDS            Rev (fragment): human immunodeficiency virus 1 (HIV-1) Rev protein; rev; enhances nuclear export of unspliced and incompletely spliced viral mRNAs
   1806..1923    +  misc_feature   cPPT/CTS: central polypurine tract and central termination sequence of HIV-1
   1982..2295    +  promoter       U6 promoter: RNA polymerase III promoter for mouse U6 snRNA (Das et al., 1988)
   2335..2402    +  misc_RNA       tracrRNA (fragment): trans-activating CRISPR RNA for the Streptococcus pyogenes CRISPR/Cas9 system
   2448..2841    +  promoter       SFFV promoter: spleen focus-forming virus long terminal repeat (LTR) promoter
   2855..3568    +  CDS            EGFP: EGFP is a basic (constitutively fluorescent) green fluorescent protein published in 1996, derived from Aequorea victoria. It is reported to be a rapidly-maturing weak dimer with moderate acid sensitivity.
   3747..4209    +  misc_feature   IRES: internal ribosome entry site (IRES) of the encephalomyocarditis virus (EMCV)
   4322..5017    +  CDS            mScarlet-I: mScarlet-I is a basic (constitutively fluorescent) red fluorescent protein published in 2016, derived from synthetic construct. It is reported to be a rapidly-maturing monomer with moderate acid sensitivity.
   5019..5510    +  promoter       PGK promoter: mouse phosphoglycerate kinase 1 promoter
   5524..6327    +  CDS            NeoR/KanR: aminoglycoside phosphotransferase from Tn5; aph(3')-II (or nptII); confers resistance to neomycin, kanamycin, and G418 (Geneticin®)
   6361..6949    +  misc_feature   WPRE: woodchuck hepatitis virus posttranscriptional regulatory element
   6966..7154    +  CDS            nef (fragment): NEF_HV1Z2 - Experimental evidence at protein level: Swiss-Prot protein existence level 1. Extracellular Nef protein targets CD4(+) T-lymphocytes for apoptosis by interacting with CXCR4 surface receptors. From Human immunodeficiency virus type 1 group M subtype D (isolate Z2/CDC-Z34) (HIV-1).
   7156..7389    +  LTR            3' LTR (ΔU3): self-inactivating 3' long terminal repeat (LTR) from HIV-1
   7461..7582    +  polyA_signal   SV40 poly(A) signal: SV40 polyadenylation signal
   7622..7757    +  rep_origin     SV40 ori: SV40 origin of replication
   7778..7796    -  promoter       T7 promoter: promoter for bacteriophage T7 RNA polymerase
   7804..7959    +  CDS            lacZα (fragment): LacZα fragment of β-galactosidase; lacZ fragment
   7964..8392    +  rep_origin     f1 ori (sequence partly withheld): f1 bacteriophage origin of replication; arrow indicates direction of (+) strand synthesis
   8445..8549    +  promoter       AmpR promoter: bla
   8550..9410    +  CDS            AmpR: β-lactamase; bla; confers resistance to ampicillin, carbenicillin, and related antibiotics
   9581..10169   +  rep_origin     ori: high-copy-number ColE1/pMB1/pBR322/pUC origin of replication
  10352..10444   +  CDS            lacI (fragment): lac repressor; lacI; The lac repressor binds to the lac operator to inhibit transcription in E. coli. This inhibition can be relieved by adding lactose or isopropyl-β-D-thiogalactopyranoside (IPTG).
  10457..10478   +  protein_bind   CAP binding site: CAP binding activates transcription in the presence of cAMP. E. coli catabolite activator protein
  10493..10523   +  promoter       lac promoter: promoter for the E. coli lac operon
  10531..10547   +  protein_bind   lac operator: The lac repressor binds to the lac operator to inhibit transcription in E. coli. This inhibition can be relieved by adding lactose or isopropyl-β-D-thiogalactopyranoside (IPTG). lac repressor encoded by lacI
  10592..10610   +  promoter       T3 promoter: promoter for bacteriophage T3 RNA polymerase
