[The description below was written by a language model from this plasmid's Addgene catalogue record and pLannotate feature annotations shown in this document.]
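Description:
pRRL-mU6-GFPGO-IRES-mScarletI-PGK-Neo is a third-generation, self-inactivating lentiviral transfer plasmid built on the pRRL backbone. It delivers a base-editing-activatable GFP reporter (the "GO" system) into mammalian cells. In bacteria it is maintained through a high-copy ColE1/pUC-type origin and ampicillin resistance, and an f1 origin is also present. The viral portion has an RSV promoter driving a truncated HIV-1 5' LTR, followed by the Ψ packaging signal with a gag fragment, the RRE for Rev-dependent RNA export and the cPPT/CTS. A WPRE and a ΔU3 3' LTR lie downstream of the cargo and inactivate LTR promoter activity after integration. An SV40 poly(A) signal and SV40 origin follow the 3' LTR.

The cargo consists of three expression units. A mouse U6 Pol III promoter drives the sgGO guide RNA on an S. pyogenes Cas9 scaffold, which makes the vector "all-in-one" with respect to reporter and guide. An SFFV promoter then transcribes a bicistronic message. The first cistron is an EGFP whose start codon is mutated from ATG to ACG, so no green fluorescence is produced until editing directed by sgGO restores the ATG. An EMCV IRES then allows translation of mScarlet-I carrying an N-terminal 3xNLS, which constitutively marks transduced cells with nuclear red fluorescence. Finally, a mouse PGK promoter drives NeoR for G418 selection. The base editor itself is not encoded and must be supplied separately. The construct is used to detect, quantify and enrich cells with base editing activity, with the gain of GFP signal read against the mScarlet-I signal.
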