Addgene plasmid #136897: pRRL-mU6-GFPGO-IRES-mScarletI-PGK-Neo
Purpose: Lentivirus for base editing activatable GFP expression in mammalian cells. All-in-one vector with sgGO.
Depositing lab: Lukas Dow. Depositing organization: Cornell University. Publication: GO: a functional reporter system to identify and enrich base editing activity. Katti A, Foronda M, Zimmerman J, Diaz B, Zafra MP, Goswami S, Dow LE. Nucleic Acids Res. 2020 Feb 29. pii: 5766653. doi: 10.1093/nar/gkaa124. PubMed 32112097.
Backbone
  Vector backbone: pRRL
  Vector type: Lentiviral
  Selectable markers: Neomycin (select with G418) ; mScarlet
Growth in bacteria
  Bacterial resistance: Ampicillin, 100 μg/mL
  Growth temperature: 30°C
  Growth strain: NEB Stable
  Copy number: High Copy
Gene/Insert
  Gene/Insert name: GFPGO-IRES-mScarletI
  gRNA/shRNA sequence: GACGACGGTGAGCAAGGGCG
  Species: Synthetic
  Mutation: ATG>ACG
  Promoter: SFFV
  Tag / fusion protein: 3xNLS on mScarlet (N terminal on insert)
  Cloning method: Gibson Cloning
Terms and licenses: Academic/Nonprofit Terms; Industry Terms: Not Available to Industry
How to cite: pRRL-mU6-GFPGO-IRES-mScarletI-PGK-Neo was a gift from Lukas Dow (Addgene plasmid # 136897 ; http://n2t.net/addgene:136897 ; RRID:Addgene_136897)
